>Addgene plasmid #16137 | pOX + kqt2 | addgene partial sequence | sequence record 22539 | T3 5'-GCAATTAACCCTCACTAAAGG-3'
AATAAACGCTCAACTTCTGGCAGAAGCTAGCGTCGACGGTATCGATCGCCATGCACTCCCTGACTATCGA
CGATGCCGAAGATTCAGAAACTGAAGTCTCGGACAACATCCGTAGAAGATCCACTATTAATCTTGGAAAT
CAAAGGCAACGGAATCTCCGTCGTATCCGGTTGAAAGTGTATAACTTCCTTGAAAAACCATTGAATGCAG
CGTCAGCGCCATATCATTTTTTTATTTTTGGATTAGTTATTGCAAATATTATACTGGGAGCTGCTACAAA
TGACAATGACAGTACTGTCTCAAAAATTCACTTTTTCCTTGAAATTTTCATGATAGTATTTTTTATCCTG
GAATTTGCTGTAAGGTTATGGTCTGTTAGAGCAGATGCAAAGTACAGAACTAAATATGGTCGATTATATT
ACTTATTCCACACAGTTACCCTTATTGACATTCTCATCATCCCAGCCACAATTCTCTTGCTCGTTTTCAA
GGGTCATGATGTCGACGGTTCCACCTTGGATACCTTGCGTTTCATCCAGATTTTACGACTTTTCCATGTC
GATCGCCAAATGGCTACATGGAAACTGCTAAGGAAAATGATTATACTCGGAAAATGGCAACTCATGGCAA
CTTATTATATAACTCTTGTTGTCGGATTGAGTCTTGCAACCATTGTATATTCTACTGAAGCATTAGCTCA
AGGAATTCAAGACAACGGATACGGTCTTATTGTACCCGAGGGGACAACGCAACGTTTCCAACATGGGCCA
TTCATGGGTGGTCACTGCTGTCACCGTC
