[The description below was written by a language model from this plasmid's Addgene catalogue record.]
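Description:
pOX + kqt2 is a Xenopus oocyte expression plasmid carrying the Caenorhabditis elegans kqt-2 gene (also known as M60.5), which encodes a KCNQ-like potassium channel. The backbone, pOX, is about 3.2 kb and is propagated in E. coli under ampicillin selection; the record lists the copy number as unknown and does not name the origin of replication. The roughly 2.2 kb insert was placed by restriction cloning between ClaI at the 5′ end and XhoI at the 3′ end, and both sites remain intact, so the coding region can be excised or swapped.

The record does not state which promoter drives the insert or whether untranslated regions flank it. T3 and T7 are listed as the 5′ and 3′ sequencing primers, indicating that these phage promoter sequences flank the cloning site. Vectors of this type are generally used as templates for in vitro transcription of cRNA for injection into oocytes, but the record does not spell out the arrangement in pOX.

One important caveat concerns the N-terminus. Compared with the GenBank reference protein, the encoded channel lacks its first residues. The mutation field gives this as a deletion of amino acids 1–38, while the depositor comments, citing repository sequencing, describe the first 39 amino acids as missing. This small discrepancy is not resolved in the record. The comments also state that this is the exact construct used in the associated study of the conserved properties and modulation of KCNQ-like channels in C. elegans. This fits its use for heterologous expression and functional characterisation of the channel in oocytes.
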