Addgene plasmid #16137: pOX + kqt2
Depositing lab: Larry Salkoff. Depositing organization: Washington University in Saint Louis. Publication: KCNQ-like potassium channels in Caenorhabditis elegans. Conserved properties and modulation. Wei AD, Butler A, Salkoff L. J Biol Chem. 2005 Jun 3. 280(22):21337-45. 10.1074/jbc.M502734200 PubMed 15797864.
Backbone
  Vector backbone: pOX
  Backbone size w/o insert (bp): 3200
  Vector type: Xenopus Oocyte expression
Growth in bacteria
  Bacterial resistance: Ampicillin, 100 μg/mL
  Growth temperature: 37°C
  Growth strain: DH5alpha
  Copy number: Unknown
Gene/Insert
  Gene/Insert name: Caenorhabditis elegans potassium channel (alt name: M60.5)
  Species: C. elegans (nematode)
  Insert size (bp): 2200
  Mutation: Deletion of aa1-38 compared to GenBank NP_509392.3
  GenBank ID: NM_076991
  Entrez Gene: kqt-2 (a.k.a. CELE_M60.5)
  Cloning method: Restriction Enzyme; 5′ cloning site Cla1 (not destroyed); 3′ cloning site Xho1 (not destroyed)
  Sequencing primers: 5′ T3; 3′ T7
Terms and licenses: Academic/Nonprofit Terms; Industry Terms: Not Available to Industry
Depositor comments: Please note that Addgene's sequencing results indicate the kqt2 insert in this plasmid is lacking the first 39 amino acids when compared to GenBank accession number NP_509392.3. This plasmid is the exact construct used and described in the associated publication.
How to cite: pOX + kqt2 was a gift from Larry Salkoff (Addgene plasmid # 16137 ; http://n2t.net/addgene:16137 ; RRID:Addgene_16137)
